>Addgene plasmid #98405 | pYZ145 | addgene full sequence | sequence record 198862 | Addgene NGS Result
AGCGCCCAATACGCAAACCGCCTCTCCCCGCGCGTTGGCCGATTCATTAATGCAGCTGGCACGACAGGTT
TCCCGACTGGAAAGCGGGCAGTGAGCGCAACGCAATTAATGTGAGTTAGCTCACTCATTAGGCACCCCAG
GCTTTACACTTTATGCTTCCGGCTCGTATGTTGTGTGGAATTGTGAGCGGATAACAATTTCACACAGGAA
ACAGCTATGACCATGATTACGCCAAGCTCTAATACGACTCACTATAGGGAAAGCTTGCATGCCTGCAGGT
CGACTCTAGAGGATCGGCCGGCCCGCGGCCGCACAGTTTAATGGTTGTATAGCGTACACATTTGTAAATA
TAGATAAGGAAGCCTTGGGAGGACGTTATGTCAACATCTCACAAGTCCGCATTGTTTACATTTAGCTTAT
GGCGCAAATTCGACAAGAAGCATTGAAAAAACAAAAGTCTGAGACGCAAAAATCAACAGAAGGGTTCGTT
GATATTGGAAATTTGGCTCAATGGACCTGCTCGAGCGAAAAATCCGGATTTCCTATACGCTTGGTGCGGG
ATGATAATATCGATACATATTGGCAGTAAGTGTATTTGTATAAATATAGTCAGGGAAGAAAATGTTTTAC
TAACTATAATTTTCTTTGTCTTTAAGGTCTGACGGCTCTCAACCTCATACCATCCATATTAAATTTGTAA
AGCGAGTATCGATTAAGTATGTGAGTATGTACCTTCAATACACCCTTGATGAATCTTATACTCCCAGTAC
TTTGCGAATATCAGCTGGGACAGGGTTTCAAGATTTGGAAATTGTTACAACAGTTCAAGTCGAGGAACCA
ACTGGTTGGGTACATGTGCCAGTTGGTGATTTTGGGCGAAATGGCTTGTTAGATGTGCATTTAATACAAA
TCAAAATACTTGCGAACCATCAAAGTGGAAAGGATAGTCATGTTCGTTTGATAAAAATATATGCGCCAGA
AATGTACGTATTTTGCATAGCAAAATCTTCATTAATATAAAATGTGCTAACACTGATGCAGAGAGCAGCC
CGCGATAGCTGTGGATGAAATTCCCTACACAAGTTTACAATTCATAAGTAGAAACCAATTACGGTAATGC
AAAAGTCATGTCTCTGGCTCTCTCAAAGAATCGGGTTGTCATCGTTACAATAATAATTGTTACGTTCTCG
AATTTTTATGGTTTTTTTCTTCTTTTCCCCTATTATTTATGTTACAGGTTACTTCGTTTAAAAAGAAATA
ATTAATGATATTATGTTTGAAACTTTTCATAGTAAAAAAAGAGTAAGTACACAGCGACGCGTAGCATGTT
GTAAAACTTTAGAAAAATACTTGTAGAATGAGATGCGTTGTAGTAACATAATAATTGACGATTTATTTAT
TTTCGCAACTTTTACTATGCTTTCTAAATATGGGTTTAATTGGAACTCGTATCCTACCATTTACAATGTT
CATCCAATTTTTTCAGATTGTACTGTAAATAGCGTTTGAAAACACCAAATTTTAGAAGCTAATCACTCTC
ATCATAATCGTCTACATCCTCATCGTTATCGACGATAAAAGAATCATCTTGCATGCTGGGTTCATCCATG
CTATCAAACGAGGGATCAACGTAAATAGGTGTTTTCACTGTAGCCGCTGCTCTTCTGGTTGGCCTCTTTC
TAATCGGAGAATCTGAATCTTCTGGTGGCTCTGCGTTAGTCGAACTAGCTTTTGGAGTTGAACTACTACC
TGGAATAATAAAATCATCATCGTCATCTTCAGGTGATTGTTTCTTTACCGAGCTTGCTTTTTTCCCTTTA
TTCTTCGCAGAAGCCTTCGTGGATGTTATGGTGGAAGGTTTCAAACTGCTAGGCAACAAATCATCTTCAT
CGTCTGAAGAAAATATGGTAGTAGCAACTGGTTTATTAGTCTTTCTTCCTCTTCCAGACGCCGAGGCTGC
TATTTTTTTGACGGGTTTTTTACTACCTGCGTCTTCAGAGTCAACAGATTGACTTCTTTTTCTTGATTTT
CCACTATCACTGCTATCCAATCCCGGGCTCTTAGATATGCGATTTTCTTCAACTGATAAGCCATGAGAGT
TATCCTCTGTCTTGACAATGTTTATGTCAGATGATTTCTCAGGTTCTTTCGACGCTGCGAACTCAAGTAA
AGTTTGTTGCTTTCGATTTGTTGTAGATGGTTTGGATTCGCTGCTAGCTTCTTTTTTAACAGCAGTACTT
GAGGAGGATCCGGCAATAGCCCTGGGTTTCCTAGTACCAGTGGATTTACCTCGAGGCTTCTTTTTCGTTC
GATTTACAAAATCTCTAGAGGATTGCTCTTCTTCTAACATTTCTCTCTGAATATCATCCATAACCTTATT
CCAAGCATGCTCAAATGCATCCAAATCATGAAGCCACAATTCTTTAGGAGTTTTTTAGCGGCCGCGGGCC
GGCCTACCGAGCTCGAATTCACTGGCCGTCGTTTTACAACGTCGTGACTGGGAAAACCCTGGCGTTACCC
AACTTAATCGCCTTGCAGCACATCCCCCTTTCGCCAGCTGGCGTAATAGCGAAGAGGCCCGCACCGATCG
CCCTTCCCAACAGTTGCGCAGCCTGAATGGCGAATGGG
[124 nt withheld, positions 2629-2752]
C
[91 nt withheld, positions 2754-2844]
A
[49 nt withheld, positions 2846-2894]
CCTTTGACGTTGGAGTCCACGTTCTTT
[37 nt withheld, positions 2922-2958]
ACCCTATCTCGGTCTATTCTTTTGATTTATAAGGGATTTTGCCGATTTCGGCCTATTGGTTAAAAAATGA
GCTGATTTAACAAAAATTTAACGCGAATTTTAACAAAATATTAACGCTTACAATTTAGGTGGCACTTTTC
GGGGAAATGTGCGCGGAACCCCTATTTGTTTATTTTTCTAAATACATTCAAATATGTATCCGCTCATGAG
ACAATAACCCTGATAAATGCTTCAATAATATTGAAAAAGGAAGAGTATGAGTATTCAACATTTCCGTGTC
GCCCTTATTCCCTTTTTTGCGGCATTTTGCCTTCCTGTTTTTGCTCACCCAGAAACGCTGGTGAAAGTAA
AAGATGCTGAAGATCAGTTGGGTGCACGAGTGGGTTACATCGAACTGGATCTCAACAGCGGTAAGATCCT
TGAGAGTTTTCGCCCCGAAGAACGTTTTCCAATGATGAGCACTTTTAAAGTTCTGCTATGTGGCGCGGTA
TTATCCCGTATTGACGCCGGGCAAGAGCAACTCGGTCGCCGCATACACTATTCTCAGAATGACTTGGTTG
AGTACTCACCAGTCACAGAAAAGCATCTTACGGATGGCATGACAGTAAGAGAATTATGCAGTGCTGCCAT
AACCATGAGTGATAACACTGCGGCCAACTTACTTCTGACAACGATCGGAGGACCGAAGGAGCTAACCGCT
TTTTTGCACAACATGGGGGATCATGTAACTCGCCTTGATCGTTGGGAACCGGAGCTGAATGAAGCCATAC
CAAACGACGAGCGTGACACCACGATGCCTGTAGCAATGGCAACAACGTTGCGCAAACTATTAACTGGCGA
ACTACTTACTCTAGCTTCCCGGCAACAATTAATAGACTGGATGGAGGCGGATAAAGTTGCAGGACCACTT
CTGCGCTCGGCCCTTCCGGCTGGCTGGTTTATTGCTGATAAATCTGGAGCCGGTGAGCGTGGATCTCGCG
GTATCATTGCAGCACTGGGGCCAGATGGTAAGCCCTCCCGTATCGTAGTTATCTACACGACGGGGAGTCA
GGCAACTATGGATGAACGAAATAGACAGATCGCTGAGATAGGTGCCTCACTGATTAAGCATTGGTAACTG
TCAGACCAAGTTTACTCATATATACTTTAGATTGATTTAAAACTTCATTTTTAATTTAAAAGGATCTAGG
TGAAGATCCTTTTTGATAATCTCATGACCAAAATCCCTTAACGTGAGTTTTCGTTCCACTGAGCGTCAGA
CCCCGTAGAAAAGATCAAAGGATCTTCTTGAGATCCTTTTTTTCTGCGCGTAATCTGCTGCTTGCAAACA
AAAAAACCACCGCTACCAGCGGTGGTTTGTTTGCCGGATCAAGAGCTACCAACTCTTTTTCCGAAGGTAA
CTGGCTTCAGCAGAGCGCAGATACCAAATACTGTTCTTCTAGTGTAGCCGTAGTTAGGCCACCACTTCAA
GAACTCTGTAGCACCGCCTACATACCTCGCTCTGCTAATCCTGTTACCAGTGGCTGCTGCCAGTGGCGAT
AAGTCGTGTCTTACCGGGTTGGACTCAAGACGATAGTTACCGGATAAGGCGCAGCGGTCGGGCTGAACGG
GGGGTTCGTGCACACAGCCCAGCTTGGAGCGAACGACCTACACCGAACTGAGATACCTACAGCGTGAGCT
ATGAGAAAGCGCCACGCTTCCCGAAGGGAGAAAGGCGGACAGGTATCCGGTAAGCGGCAGGGTCGGAACA
GGAGAGCGCACGAGGGAGCTTCCAGGGGGAAACGCCTGGTATCTTTATAGTCCTGTCGGGTTTCGCCACC
TCTGACTTGAGCGTCGATTTTTGTGATGCTCGTCAGGGGGGCGGAGCCTATGGAAAAACGCCAGCAACGC
GGCCTTTTTACGGTTCCTGGCCTTTTGCTGGCCTTTTGCTCACATGTTCTTTCCTGCGTTATCCCCTGAT
TCTGTGGATAACCGTATTACCGCCTTTGAGTGAGCTGATACCGCTCGCCGCAGCCGAACGACCGAGCGCA
GCGAGTCAGTGAGCGAGGAAGCGGAAG
Features (pLannotate 1.2.2; 15 found; start..end, strand, type, name):
      2..94      +  CDS            lacI (fragment): lac repressor; lacI; The lac repressor binds to the lac operator to inhibit transcription in E. coli. This inhibition can be relieved by adding lactose or isopropyl-β-D-thiogalactopyranoside (IPTG).
    107..128     +  protein_bind   CAP binding site: CAP binding activates transcription in the presence of cAMP. E. coli catabolite activator protein
    143..173     +  promoter       lac promoter: promoter for the E. coli lac operon
    181..197     +  protein_bind   lac operator: The lac repressor binds to the lac operator to inhibit transcription in E. coli. This inhibition can be relieved by adding lactose or isopropyl-β-D-thiogalactopyranoside (IPTG). lac repressor encoded by lacI
    240..258     +  promoter       T7 promoter: promoter for bacteriophage T7 RNA polymerase
    261..295     -  misc_feature   MCS (fragment): pUC18/19 multiple cloning site
    419..583     +  CDS            apc10 (fragment): APC10_SCHPO - Experimental evidence at protein level: Swiss-Prot protein existence level 1. Component of the anaphase-promoting complex/cyclosome (APC/C), a cell cycle-regulated E3 ubiquitin-protein ligase complex that controls progression through mitosis and the G1 phase of the cell cycle. The APC/C is thought to confer substrate specificity and, in the presence of ubiquitin-conjugating E2 enzymes, it catalyzes the formation of protein-ubiquitin conjugates that are subsequently degraded by the 26S proteasome. Acts as a positive regulator of the anaphase promoting complex (APC)-cyclosome. Invo
    655..984     +  CDS            apc10 (fragment): APC10_SCHPO - Experimental evidence at protein level: Swiss-Prot protein existence level 1. Component of the anaphase-promoting complex/cyclosome (APC/C), a cell cycle-regulated E3 ubiquitin-protein ligase complex that controls progression through mitosis and the G1 phase of the cell cycle. The APC/C is thought to confer substrate specificity and, in the presence of ubiquitin-conjugating E2 enzymes, it catalyzes the formation of protein-ubiquitin conjugates that are subsequently degraded by the 26S proteasome. Acts as a positive regulator of the anaphase promoting complex (APC)-cyclosome. Invo
   1043..1114    +  CDS            apc10 (fragment): APC10_SCHPO - Experimental evidence at protein level: Swiss-Prot protein existence level 1. Component of the anaphase-promoting complex/cyclosome (APC/C), a cell cycle-regulated E3 ubiquitin-protein ligase complex that controls progression through mitosis and the G1 phase of the cell cycle. The APC/C is thought to confer substrate specificity and, in the presence of ubiquitin-conjugating E2 enzymes, it catalyzes the formation of protein-ubiquitin conjugates that are subsequently degraded by the 26S proteasome. Acts as a positive regulator of the anaphase promoting complex (APC)-cyclosome. Invo
   1532..2434    -  CDS            top2 (fragment): TOP2_SCHPO - Experimental evidence at protein level: Swiss-Prot protein existence level 1. Control of topological states of DNA by transient breakage and subsequent rejoining of DNA strands. Topoisomerase II makes double- strand breaks. From Schizosaccharomyces pombe (strain 972 / ATCC 24843) (Fission yeast).
   2467..2624    +  CDS            lacZα (fragment): LacZα fragment of β-galactosidase; lacZ fragment
   2629..3057    +  rep_origin     f1 ori (sequence partly withheld): f1 bacteriophage origin of replication; arrow indicates direction of (+) strand synthesis
   3110..3214    +  promoter       AmpR promoter: bla
   3215..4075    +  CDS            AmpR: β-lactamase; bla; confers resistance to ampicillin, carbenicillin, and related antibiotics
   4246..4834    +  rep_origin     ori: high-copy-number ColE1/pMB1/pBR322/pUC origin of replication
