[The description below was written by a language model from this plasmid's Addgene catalogue record and pLannotate feature annotations shown in this document.]
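Description:
pYZ145 is a bacterial donor (repair template) plasmid built on the pAV10 backbone and used to create a designer deletion of the leu1 selectable marker gene in the fission yeast Schizosaccharomyces pombe as part of a CRISPR-Cas9 toolbox. It is a high-copy E. coli plasmid of about 5 kb, maintained through a ColE1/pUC-type origin and selected with ampicillin via the β-lactamase (AmpR) gene. It also carries an f1 phage origin and the usual pUC-style cloning region: CAP site, lac promoter and operator, a T7 promoter, remnants of the multiple cloning site and a lacZα fragment. No yeast replication origin or yeast selectable marker is annotated, consistent with a plasmid that serves only as a source of recombination template.

The payload, listed at roughly 2.1 kb, consists of two S. pombe genomic segments joined together: an upstream homology region and a downstream homology region flanking the leu1 locus. The feature table detects a reverse-oriented fragment of the top2 (topoisomerase II) coding sequence in the downstream arm, matching the catalogue entry. In the upstream arm it identifies several exon-like fragments of apc10, whereas the catalogue labels this region apc2; the record does not resolve this discrepancy. According to the record, the plasmid is linearized with NotI before use. The homology arms can then direct homologous recombination at the chromosome, presumably repairing a Cas9-induced break, so that the sequence between them, including leu1, is removed. The result is a leu1 deletion strain, presumably a leucine auxotroph suited to use with leu1-based marker plasmids.
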