Addgene plasmid #98405: pYZ145
Purpose: Donor DNA plasmid to introduce leu1 deletion in S. pombe. Linearization with Not1 digestion.
Depositing lab: Jef Boeke. Depositing organization: NYU Grossman School of Medicine. Publication: Construction of Designer Selectable Marker Deletions with CRISPR-Cas9 Toolbox in Schizosaccharomyces pombe and Optimized Design of Common Entry Vectors. Zhao Y, Boeke JD. G3 (Bethesda). 2018 Jan 10. pii: g3.117.300363. doi: 10.1534/g3.117.300363. PubMed 29321167.
Backbone
  Vector backbone: pAV10
  Backbone size w/o insert (bp): 2940
  Vector type: CRISPR, Synthetic Biology
Growth in bacteria
  Bacterial resistance: Ampicillin, 100 μg/mL
  Growth temperature: 37°C
  Growth strain: DH5alpha
  Copy number: High Copy
Gene/Insert 1
  Gene/Insert name: upstream homologous region to delete leu1 in genome by recombination (alt name: apc2)
  Species: S. pombe (fission yeast)
  Insert size (bp): 2076
  Entrez Gene: apc2 (a.k.a. SPBP23A10.04)
  Cloning method: Gateway Cloning
  Sequencing primers: 5′ M13F; 3′ M13R
Gene/Insert 2
  Gene/Insert name: downstream homologous region to delete leu1 in genome by recombination (alt name: top2)
  Species: S. pombe (fission yeast)
  Entrez Gene: top2 (a.k.a. SPBC1A4.03c, ptr11)
  Cloning method: Gateway Cloning
  Sequencing primers: 5′ M13F; 3′ M13R
Terms and licenses: Academic/Nonprofit Terms; Industry Terms: Not Available to Industry
How to cite: pYZ145 was a gift from Jef Boeke (Addgene plasmid # 98405 ; http://n2t.net/addgene:98405 ; RRID:Addgene_98405)
